>Addgene plasmid #17815 | pMevT | addgene full sequence | sequence record 227424 | Addgene NGS Result
ATCGATGCATGCGCCCAATACGCAAACCGCCTCTCCCCGCGCGTTGGCCGATTCATTAATGCAGCTGGCA
CGACAGGTTTCCCGACTGGAAAGCGGGCAGTGAGCGCAACGCAATTAATGTGAGTTAGCTCACTCATTAG
GCACCCCAGGCTTTACACTTTATGCTTCCGGCTCGTATGTTGTGTGGAATTGTGAGCGGATAACAATTTC
ACACAGGAAACAGCTATGACCATGATTACGCCAAGCGCGCAATTAACCCTCACTAAAGGGAACAAAAGCT
GGGTACCGGGCCCCCCCTCGAGGTCGACGGTATCGATAAGCTTGATATCGAATTCCTGCAGCCCGGGGAT
CCTCTAGAGTCGACTAGGAGGAATATAAAATGAAAAATTGTGTCATCGTCAGTGCGGTACGTACTGCTAT
CGGTAGTTTTAACGGTTCACTCGCTTCCACCAGCGCCATCGACCTGGGGGCGACAGTAATTAAAGCCGCC
ATTGAACGTGCAAAAATCGATTCACAACACGTTGATGAAGTGATTATGGGTAACGTGTTACAAGCCGGGC
TGGGGCAAAATCCGGCGCGTCAGGCACTGTTAAAAAGCGGGCTGGCAGAAACGGTGTGCGGATTCACGGT
CAATAAAGTATGTGGTTCGGGTCTTAAAAGTGTGGCGCTTGCCGCCCAGGCCATTCAGGCAGGTCAGGCG
CAGAGCATTGTGGCGGGGGGTATGGAAAATATGAGTTTAGCCCCCTACTTACTCGATGCAAAAGCACGCT
CTGGTTATCGTCTTGGAGACGGACAGGTTTATGACGTAATCCTGCGCGATGGCCTGATGTGCGCCACCCA
TGGTTATCATATGGGGATTACCGCCGAAAACGTGGCTAAAGAGTACGGAATTACCCGTGAAATGCAGGAT
GAACTGGCGCTACATTCACAGCGTAAAGCGGCAGCCGCAATTGAGTCCGGTGCTTTTACAGCCGAAATCG
TCCCGGTAAATGTTGTCACTCGAAAGAAAACCTTCGTCTTCAGTCAAGACGAATTCCCGAAAGCGAATTC
AACGGCTGAAGCGTTAGGTGCATTGCGCCCGGCCTTCGATAAAGCAGGAACAGTCACCGCTGGGAACGCG
TCTGGTATTAACGACGGTGCTGCCGCTCTGGTGATTATGGAAGAATCTGCGGCGCTGGCAGCAGGCCTTA
CCCCCCTGGCTCGCATTAAAAGTTATGCCAGCGGTGGCGTGCCCCCCGCATTGATGGGTATGGGGCCAGT
ACCTGCCACGCAAAAAGCGTTACAACTGGCGGGGCTGCAACTGGCGGATATTGATCTCATTGAGGCTAAT
GAAGCATTTGCTGCACAGTTCCTTGCCGTTGGGAAAAACCTGGGCTTTGATTCTGAGAAAGTGAATGTCA
ACGGCGGGGCCATCGCGCTCGGGCATCCTATCGGTGCCAGTGGTGCTCGTATTCTGGTCACACTATTACA
TGCCATGCAGGCACGCGATAAAACGCTGGGGCTGGCAACACTGTGCATTGGCGGCGGTCAGGGAATTGCG
ATGGTGATTGAACGGTTGAATTAAGGAGGACAGCTAAATGAAACTCTCAACTAAACTTTGTTGGTGTGGT
ATTAAAGGAAGACTTAGGCCGCAAAAGCAACAACAATTACACAATACAAACTTGCAAATGACTGAACTAA
AAAAACAAAAGACCGCTGAACAAAAAACCAGACCTCAAAATGTCGGTATTAAAGGTATCCAAATTTACAT
CCCAACTCAATGTGTCAACCAATCTGAGCTAGAGAAATTTGATGGCGTTTCTCAAGGTAAATACACAATT
GGTCTGGGCCAAACCAACATGTCTTTTGTCAATGACAGAGAAGATATCTACTCGATGTCCCTAACTGTTT
TGTCTAAGTTGATCAAGAGTTACAACATCGACACCAACAAAATTGGTAGATTAGAAGTCGGTACTGAAAC
TCTGATTGACAAGTCCAAGTCTGTCAAGTCTGTCTTGATGCAATTGTTTGGTGAAAACACTGACGTCGAA
GGTATTGACACGCTTAATGCCTGTTACGGTGGTACCAACGCGTTGTTCAACTCTTTGAACTGGATTGAAT
CTAACGCATGGGATGGTAGAGACGCCATTGTAGTTTGCGGTGATATTGCCATCTACGATAAGGGTGCCGC
AAGACCAACCGGTGGTGCCGGTACTGTTGCTATGTGGATCGGTCCTGATGCTCCAATTGTATTTGACTCT
GTAAGAGCTTCTTACATGGAACACGCCTACGATTTTTACAAGCCAGATTTCACCAGCGAATATCCTTACG
TCGATGGTCATTTTTCATTAACTTGTTACGTCAAGGCTCTTGATCAAGTTTACAAGAGTTATTCCAAGAA
GGCTATTTCTAAAGGGTTGGTTAGCGATCCCGCTGGTTCGGATGCTTTGAACGTTTTGAAATATTTCGAC
TACAACGTTTTCCATGTTCCAACCTGTAAATTGGTCACAAAATCATACGGTAGATTACTATATAACGATT
TCAGAGCCAATCCTCAATTGTTCCCAGAAGTTGACGCCGAATTAGCTACTCGCGATTATGACGAATCTTT
AACCGATAAGAACATTGAAAAAACTTTTGTTAATGTTGCTAAGCCATTCCACAAAGAGAGAGTTGCCCAA
TCTTTGATTGTTCCAACAAACACAGGTAACATGTACACCGCATCTGTTTATGCCGCCTTTGCATCTCTAT
TAAACTATGTTGGATCTGACGACTTACAAGGCAAGCGTGTTGGTTTATTTTCTTACGGTTCCGGTTTAGC
TGCATCTCTATATTCTTGCAAAATTGTTGGTGACGTCCAACATATTATCAAGGAATTAGATATTACTAAC
AAATTAGCCAAGAGAATCACCGAAACTCCAAAGGATTACGAAGCTGCCATCGAATTGAGAGAAAATGCCC
ATTTGAAGAAGAACTTCAAACCTCAAGGTTCCATTGAGCATTTGCAAAGTGGTGTTTACTACTTGACCAA
CATCGATGACAAATTTAGAAGATCTTACGATGTTAAAAAATAAGGAGGATTACACTATGGTTTTAACCAA
TAAAACAGTCATTTCTGGATCGAAAGTCAAAAGTTTATCATCTGCGCAATCGAGCTCATCAGGACCTTCA
TCATCTAGTGAGGAAGATGATTCCCGCGATATTGAAAGCTTGGATAAGAAAATACGTCCTTTAGAAGAAT
TAGAAGCATTATTAAGTAGTGGAAATACAAAACAATTGAAGAACAAAGAGGTCGCTGCCTTGGTTATTCA
CGGTAAGTTACCTTTGTACGCTTTGGAGAAAAAATTAGGTGATACTACGAGAGCGGTTGCGGTACGTAGG
AAGGCTCTTTCAATTTTGGCAGAAGCTCCTGTATTAGCATCTGATCGTTTACCATATAAAAATTATGACT
ACGACCGCGTATTTGGCGCTTGTTGTGAAAATGTTATAGGTTACATGCCTTTGCCCGTTGGTGTTATAGG
CCCCTTGGTTATCGATGGTACATCTTATCATATACCAATGGCAACTACAGAGGGTTGTTTGGTAGCTTCT
GCCATGCGTGGCTGTAAGGCAATCAATGCTGGCGGTGGTGCAACAACTGTTTTAACTAAGGATGGTATGA
CAAGAGGCCCAGTAGTCCGTTTCCCAACTTTGAAAAGATCTGGTGCCTGTAAGATATGGTTAGACTCAGA
AGAGGGACAAAACGCAATTAAAAAAGCTTTTAACTCTACATCAAGATTTGCACGTCTGCAACATATTCAA
ACTTGTCTAGCAGGAGATTTACTCTTCATGAGATTTAGAACAACTACTGGTGACGCAATGGGTATGAATA
TGATTTCTAAAGGTGTCGAATACTCATTAAAGCAAATGGTAGAAGAGTATGGCTGGGAAGATATGGAGGT
TGTCTCCGTTTCTGGTAACTACTGTACCGACAAAAAACCAGCTGCCATCAACTGGATCGAAGGTCGTGGT
AAGAGTGTCGTCGCAGAAGCTACTATTCCTGGTGATGTTGTCAGAAAAGTGTTAAAAAGTGATGTTTCCG
CATTGGTTGAGTTGAACATTGCTAAGAATTTGGTTGGATCTGCAATGGCTGGGTCTGTTGGTGGATTTAA
CGCACATGCAGCTAATTTAGTGACAGCTGTTTTCTTGGCATTAGGACAAGATCCTGCACAAAATGTTGAA
AGTTCCAACTGTATAACATTGATGAAAGAAGTGGACGGTGATTTGAGAATTTCCGTATCCATGCCATCCA
TCGAAGTAGGTACCATCGGTGGTGGTACTGTTCTAGAACCACAAGGTGCCATGTTGGACTTATTAGGTGT
AAGAGGCCCGCATGCTACCGCTCCTGGTACCAACGCACGTCAATTAGCAAGAATAGTTGCCTGTGCCGTC
TTGGCAGGTGAATTATCCTTATGTGCTGCCCTAGCAGCCGGCCATTTGGTTCAAAGTCATATGACCCACA
ACAGGAAACCTGCTGAACCAACAAAACCTAACAATTTGGACGCCACTGATATAAATCGTTTGAAAGATGG
GTCCGTCACCTGCATTAAATCCTAAGTCGACCTGCAGGCATGCAAGCTTGGCTGTTTTGGCGGATGAGAG
AAGATTTTCAGCCTGATACAGATTAAATCAGAACGCAGAAGCGGTCTGATAAAACAGAATTTGCCTGGCG
GCAGTAGCGCGGTGGTCCCACCTGACCCCATGCCGAACTCAGAAGTGAAACGCCGTAGCGCCGATGGTAG
TGTGGGGTCTCCCCATGCGAGAGTAGGGAACTGCCAGGCATCAAATAAAACGAAAGGCTCAGTCGAAAGA
CTGGGCCTTTCGTTTTATCTGTTGTTTGTCGGTGAACGCTCTCCTGAGTAGGACAAATCCGCCGGGAGCG
GATTTGAACGTTGCGAAGCAACGGCCCGGAGGGTGGCGGGCAGGACGCCCGCCATAAACTGCCAGGCATC
AAATTAAGCAGAAGGCCATCCTGACGGATGGCCTTTTTGCGTTTCTACAAACTCTTTTGTTTATTTTTCT
AAATACATTCAAATATGTATCCGCTCATGAGACAATAACCCTGATAAATGCTTCAATAATATTGAAAAAG
GAAGAGTATGAGTATTCAACATTTCCGTGTCGCCCTTATTCCCTTTTTTGCGGCATTTTGCCTTCCTGTT
TTTGCTCACCCAGAAACGCTGGTGAAAGTAAAAGATGCTGAAGATCAGTTGGGTGCAGCAAACTATTAAC
TGGCGAACTACTTACTCTAGCTTCCCGGCAACAATTAATAGACTGGATGGAGGCGGATAAAGTTGCAGGA
CCACTTCTGCGCTCGGCCCTTCCGGCTGGCTGGTTTATTGCTGATAAATCTGGAGCCGGTGAGCGTGGGT
CTCGCGGTATCATTGCAGCACTGGGGCCAGATGGTAAGCCCTCCCGTATCGTAGTTATCTACACGACGGG
GAGTCAGGCAACTATGGATGAACGAAATAGACAGATCGCTGAGATAGGTGCCTCACTGATTAAGCATTGG
TAACTGTCAGACCAAGTTTACTCATATATACTTTAGATTGATT
[125 nt withheld, positions 5574-5698]
C
[141 nt withheld, positions 5700-5840]
CCTTTGACGTTGGAGTCCACGTTCTTT
[37 nt withheld, positions 5868-5904]
ACCCTATCTCGGGCTATTCTTTTGATTTATAAGGGATTTTGCCGATTTCGGCCTATTGGTTAAAAAATGA
GCTGATTTAACAAAAATTTAACGCGAATTTTAACAAAATATTAACGTTTACAATTTAAAAGGATCTAGGT
GAAGATCCTTTTTGATAATCTCATGACCAAAATCCCTTAACGTGAGTTTTCGTTCCACTGAGCGTCAGAC
CCCGTAGAAAAGATCAAAGGATCTTCTTGAGATCCTTTTTTTCTGCGCGTAATCTGCTGCTTGCAAACAA
AAAAACCACCGCTACCAGCGGTGGTTTGTTTGCCGGATCAAGAGCTACCAACTCTTTTTCCGAAGGTAAC
TGGCTTCAGCAGAGCGCAGATACCAAATACTGTCCTTCTAGTGTAGCCGTAGTTAGGCCACCACTTCAAG
AACTCTGTAGCACCGCCTACATACCTCGCTCTGCTAATCCTGTTACCAGTCAGGCATTTGAGAAGCACAC
GGTCACACTGCTTCCGGTAGTCAATAAACCGGTAAACCAGCAATAGACATAAGCGGCTATTTAACGACCC
TGCCCTGAACCGACGACCGGGTCGAATTTGCTTTCGAATTTCTGCCATTCATCCGCTTATTATCACTTAT
TCAGGCGTAGCAACCAGGCGTTTAAGGGCACCAATAACTGCCTTAAAAAAATTACGCCCCGCCCTGCCAC
TCATCGCAGTACTGTTGTAATTCATTAAGCATTCTGCCGACATGGAAGCCATCACAAACGGCATGATGAA
CCTGAATCGCCAGCGGCATCAGCACCTTGTCGCCTTGCGTATAATATTTGCCCATGGTGAAAACGGGGGC
GAAGAAGTTGTCCATATTGGCCACGTTTAAATCAAAACTGGTGAAACTCACCCAGGGATTGGCTGAGACG
AAAAACATATTCTCAATAAACCCTTTAGGGAAATAGGCCAGGTTTTCACCGTAACACGCCACATCTTGCG
AATATATGTGTAGAAACTGCCGGAAATCGTCGTGGTATTCACTCCAGAGCGATGAAAACGTTTCAGTTTG
CTCATGGAAAACGGTGTAACAAGGGTGAACACTATCCCATATCACCAGCTCACCGTCTTTCATTGCCATA
CGGAATTCCGGATGAGCATTCATCAGGCGGGCAAGAATGTGAATAAAGGCCGGATAAAACTTGTGCTTAT
TTTTCTTTACGGTCTTTAAAAAGGCCGTAATATCCAGCTGAACGGTCTGGTTATAGGTACATTGAGCAAC
TGACTGAAATGCCTCAAAATGTTCTTTACGATGCCATTGGGATATATCAACGGTGGTATATCCAGTGATT
TTTTTCTCCATTTTAGCTTCCTTAGCTCCTGAAAATCTCGATAACTCAAAAAATACGCCCGGTAGTGATC
TTATTTCATTATGGTGAAAGTTGGAACCTCTTACGTGCCGATCAACGTCTCATTTTCGCCAAAAGTTGGC
CCAGGGCTTCCCGGTATCAACAGGGACACCAGGATTTATTTATTCTGCGAAGTGATCTTCCGTCACAGGT
ATTTATTCGGCGCAAAGTGCGTCGGGTGATGCTGCCAACTTACTGATTTAGTGTATGATGGTGTTTTTGA
GGTGCTCCAGTGGCTTCTGTTTCTATCAGCTGTCCCTCCTGTTCAGCTACTGACGGGGTGGTGCGTAACG
GCAAAAGCACCGCCGGACATCAGCGCTAGCGGAGTGTATACTGGCTTACTATGTTGGCACTGATGAGGGT
GTCAGTGAAGTGCTTCATGTGGCAGGAGAAAAAAGGCTGCACCGGTGCGTCAGCAGAATATGTGATACAG
GATATATTCCGCTTCCTCGCTCACTGACTCGCTACGCTCGGTCGTTCGACTGCGGCGAGCGGAAATGGCT
TACGAACGGGGCGGAGATTTCCTGGAAGATGCCAGGAAGATACTTAACAGGGAAGTGAGAGGGCCGCGGC
AAAGCCGTTTTTCCATAGGCTCCGCCCCCCTGACAAGCATCACGAAATCTGACGCTCAAATCAGTGGTGG
CGAAACCCGACAGGACTATAAAGATACCAGGCGTTTCCCCCTGGCGGCTCCCTCGTGCGCTCTCCTGTTC
CTGCCTTTCGGTTTACCGGTGTCATTCCGCTGTTATGGCCGCGTTTGTCTCATTCCACGCCTGACACTCA
GTTCCGGGTAGGCAGTTCGCTCCAAGCTGGACTGTATGCACGAACCCCCCGTTCAGTCCGACCGCTGCGC
CTTATCCGGTAACTATCGTCTTGAGTCCAACCCGGAAAGACATGCAAAAGCACCACTGGCAGCAGCCACT
GGTAATTGATTTAGAGGAGTTAGTCTTGAAGTCATGCGCCGGTTAAGGCTAAACTGAAAGGACAAGTTTT
GGTGACTGCGCTCCTCCAAGCCAGTTACCTCGGTTCAAAGAGTTGGTAGCTCAGAGAACCTTCGAAAAAC
CGCCCTGCAAGGCGGTTTTTTCGTTTTCAGAGCAAGAGATTACGCGCAGACCAAAACGATCTCAAGAAGA
TCATCTTATTAATCAGATAAAATATTTCTAGGCTCATGAGCCCGAAGTGGCGAGCCCGATCTTCCCCATC
GGTGATGTCGGCGATATAGGCGCCAGCAACCGCACCTGTGGCGCCGGTGATGCCGGCCACGATGCGTCCG
GCGTAGAGGATCTGCTCATGTTTGACAGCTTATC
Features (pLannotate 1.2.2; 25 found; start..end, strand, type, name):
     11..103     +  CDS            lacI (fragment): lac repressor; lacI; The lac repressor binds to the lac operator to inhibit transcription in E. coli. This inhibition can be relieved by adding lactose or isopropyl-β-D-thiogalactopyranoside (IPTG).
    116..137     +  protein_bind   CAP binding site: CAP binding activates transcription in the presence of cAMP. E. coli catabolite activator protein
    152..182     +  promoter       lac promoter: promoter for the E. coli lac operon
    190..206     +  protein_bind   lac operator: The lac repressor binds to the lac operator to inhibit transcription in E. coli. This inhibition can be relieved by adding lactose or isopropyl-β-D-thiogalactopyranoside (IPTG). lac repressor encoded by lacI
    251..269     +  promoter       T3 promoter: promoter for bacteriophage T3 RNA polymerase
    282..348     -  misc_feature   MCS (fragment): pBluescript multiple cloning site
    380..1561    +  CDS            atoB: ATOB_ECOLI - Experimental evidence at protein level: Swiss-Prot protein existence level 1. From Escherichia coli (strain K12).
   1578..3050    +  CDS            ERG13: HMCS_YEAST - Also known as HMGS. Experimental evidence at protein level: Swiss-Prot protein existence level 1. This enzyme condenses acetyl-CoA with acetoacetyl-CoA to form HMG-CoA, which is the substrate for HMG-CoA reductase. From Saccharomyces cerevisiae (strain ATCC 204508 / S288c) (Baker's yeast).
   3064..4572    +  CDS            HMG1 (fragment): HMDH1_YEAST - Experimental evidence at protein level: Swiss-Prot protein existence level 1. One of 2 isozymes that catalyze the conversion of HMG-CoA to mevalonate. It is the rate-limiting enzyme of the sterol biosynthesis pathway. Involved in ergosterol biosynthesis. From Saccharomyces cerevisiae (strain ATCC 204508 / S288c) (Baker's yeast).
   4575..4599    +  misc_feature   MCS (fragment): pUC18/19 multiple cloning site
   4683..4798    +  ncRNA          5S rRNA: Accession: RF00001 - 5S ribosomal RNA
   4802..4888    +  terminator     rrnB T1 terminator: Escherichia coli rrnB; transcription terminator T1 from the E. coli rrnB gene
   4980..5007    +  terminator     rrnB T2 terminator: transcription terminator T2 from the E. coli rrnB gene
   5026..5117    +  promoter       AmpR promoter: bla
   5118..5237    +  CDS            AmpR (fragment): β-lactamase; bla; confers resistance to ampicillin, carbenicillin, and related antibiotics
   5238..5532    +  CDS            bla(M) (fragment): β-lactamase lacking the signal sequence; bla(M); allows cytosolic expression of β-lactamase
   5575..5955    +  rep_origin     M13 ori (sequence partly withheld): M13 bacteriophage origin of replication; arrow indicates direction of (+) strand synthesis
   6141..6374    +  rep_origin     ori (fragment): high-copy-number ColE1/pMB1/pBR322/pUC origin of replication
   6586..7245    -  CDS            CmR: chloramphenicol acetyltransferase; cat; confers resistance to chloramphenicol
   7246..7348    -  promoter       cat promoter: promoter of the E. coli cat gene encoding chloramphenicol acetyltransferase
   7469..7612    +  mobile_element IS1 (fragment): prokaryotic transposable element IS1
   7731..7786    -  rep_origin     RSF ori (fragment): Plasmids containing the RSF 1030 origin of replication can be propagated in E. coli cells that contain additional plasmids with compatible origins.
   7874..8419    -  rep_origin     p15A ori: Plasmids containing the medium-copy-number p15A origin of replication can be propagated in E. coli cells that contain a second plasmid with the ColE1 origin.
   8456..8576    -  CDS            TcR (fragment): tetracycline efflux protein; tet; confers resistance to tetracycline
   8586..6       +  promoter       tet promoter (fragment) (across the origin): E. coli promoter for tetracycline efflux protein gene
