[The description below was written by a language model from this plasmid's Addgene catalogue record and pLannotate feature annotations shown in this document.]
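Description:
pMevT is an 8.6 kb bacterial expression plasmid built for synthetic biology and metabolic engineering in E. coli. The catalogue entry lists it as an empty backbone with no insert. The annotated sequence, however, shows a three-gene operon, so the feature table is the better guide to its content. The plasmid replicates from a complete medium-copy p15A origin, which is compatible with ColE1-type plasmids in the same cell, and is selected with chloramphenicol through a cat-promoter-driven CmR gene. Several backbone remnants are also annotated: fragments of β-lactamase, a tetracycline resistance gene and its promoter, ColE1 and RSF origins, and IS1, along with an M13 origin. Because the resistance genes and these two origins are only partial, they are unlikely to be functional.

The payload sits downstream of a lac promoter with its CAP binding site and lac operator. It consists of E. coli atoB (acetoacetyl-CoA thiolase), S. cerevisiae ERG13 (HMG-CoA synthase) and a fragment of S. cerevisiae HMG1 (a truncated HMG-CoA reductase), followed by the rrnB T1 and T2 terminators. Together these enzymes convert acetyl-CoA to mevalonate, forming the upper half of the mevalonate pathway. Only a short lacI fragment is present, and the depositor notes that the plasmid does not carry lacI, so repression depends on the host. The recommendation to include glucose in the culture medium is consistent with using catabolite repression at the CAP site to dampen expression. The associated publication concerns engineering a mevalonate pathway in E. coli for terpenoid production. In that setting, this plasmid would supply mevalonate and would typically be paired with compatible plasmids encoding downstream steps.
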