Addgene plasmid #17815: pMevT
Purpose: (Empty Backbone)
Depositing lab: Jay Keasling. Depositing organization: University of California, Berkeley. Publication: Engineering a mevalonate pathway in Escherichia coli for production of terpenoids. Martin VJ, Pitera DJ, Withers ST, Newman JD, Keasling JD. Nat Biotechnol. 2003 Jul . 21(7):796-802. 10.1038/nbt833 PubMed 12778056.
Backbone
  Vector backbone: n/a
  Vector type: Bacterial Expression, Synthetic Biology
Growth in bacteria
  Bacterial resistance: Chloramphenicol, 25 μg/mL
  Growth temperature: 37°C
  Growth strain: DH10B
  Copy number: Unknown
Gene/Insert
  Gene/Insert name: None
  Species: S. cerevisiae (budding yeast)
  Cloning method: Restriction Enzyme
  Sequencing primers: 5′ n/a; 3′ n/a
Terms and licenses: Academic/Nonprofit Terms; Industry Terms: Not Available to Industry
Depositor comments: Culture on 0.1% Glucose, does not contain lacI
How to cite: pMevT was a gift from Jay Keasling (Addgene plasmid # 17815 ; http://n2t.net/addgene:17815 ; RRID:Addgene_17815)
