>Addgene plasmid #17815 | pMevT | addgene partial sequence | sequence record 23740 | T3 5'-GCAATTAACCCTCACTAAAGG-3'
NGGTCGGGCCCCCCTCGAGGGTCGACGGTATCGATAAGCTTGATATCGAATTCCTGCAGCCCGGGGCATC
CTCTAGAGTCGACTAGGAGGAATATAAAATGAAAAATTGTGTCATCGTCAGTGCGGTACGTACTGCTATC
GGTAGTTTTAACGGTTCACTCGCTTCCACCAGCGCCATCGACCTGGGGGCGACAGTAATTAAAGCCGCCA
TTGAACGTGCAAAAATCGATTCACAACACGTTGATGAAGTGATTATGGGTAACGTGTTACAAGCCGGGCT
GGGGCAAAATCCGGCGCGTCAGGCACTGTTAAAAAGCGGGCTGGCAGAAACGGTGTGCGGATTCACGGTC
AATAAAGTATGTGGTTCGGGTCTTAAAAGTGTGGCGCTTGCCGCCCAGGCCATTCAGGCAGGTCAGGCGC
AGAGCATTGTGGCGGGGGGTATGGAAAATATGAGTTTAGCCCCCTACTTACTCGATGCAAAAGCACGCTC
TGGTTATCGTCTTGGAGACGGACAGGTTTATGACGTAATCCTGCGCGATGGCCTGATGTGCGCCACCCAT
GGTTATCATATGGGGATTACCGCCGAAAACGTGGCTAAAGAGTACGGAATTACCCGTGAAATGCAGGATG
AACTGGCGCTACATTCCCAGCGTAAAGCGGCAGCCGCAATTGANTCCGGTGCTTTTACAGCCNAAATCGT
CCCCGTAAANGTTGTNNNCCNTCNAAAAAAAACCTTCGTCTTCAGTCAAGACGAATTCCNAAAGCGAATN
CACGNCTAAAAGCGTNAGGTN
